Addgene plasmid #119296: pCSCIGW-PME1 R369D
Purpose: Lentiviral overexpression of full length PPME1 with mutation in the PP2Ac binding motif
Depositing lab: Jukka Westermarck. Depositing organization: University of Turku.
Backbone
  Vector backbone: pCSCIGW
  Backbone size w/o insert (bp): 9755
  Vector type: Lentiviral
Growth in bacteria
  Bacterial resistance: Ampicillin, 100 μg/mL
  Growth temperature: 37°C
  Growth strain: NEB Stable
  Copy number: High Copy
Gene/Insert
  Gene/Insert name: PPME1
  Species: H. sapiens (human)
  Mutation: R369D
  Entrez Gene: PPME1 (a.k.a. PME-1)
  Promoter: CMV
  Cloning method: Restriction Enzyme; 5′ cloning site NheI (not destroyed); 3′ cloning site AgeI (not destroyed)
Terms and licenses: Academic/Nonprofit Terms; Industry Terms: Not Available to Industry
How to cite: pCSCIGW-PME1 R369D was a gift from Jukka Westermarck (Addgene plasmid # 119296 ; http://n2t.net/addgene:119296 ; RRID:Addgene_119296)
