[The description below was written by a language model from this plasmid's Addgene catalogue record and pLannotate feature annotations shown in this document.]
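Description:
pCSCIGW-PME1 R369D is a lentiviral transfer plasmid for overexpressing full-length human PPME1 (PME-1, protein phosphatase methylesterase 1) carrying the R369D substitution, which the record describes as a mutation in the PP2Ac binding motif. PPME1 demethylates the catalytic subunit of PP2A and can inactivate the enzyme on binding. This variant therefore presumably serves as a binding-impaired comparison to the wild-type protein, although the record does not describe specific experiments. The plasmid is propagated in E. coli through a high-copy ColE1/pUC-type origin with ampicillin selection. An f1 origin is also present, along with an SV40/EM7-driven bleomycin/Zeocin resistance cassette that lies outside the viral genome.

The viral portion begins with a CMV enhancer/promoter fused to a truncated HIV-1 5' LTR, an arrangement that typically drives genomic RNA transcription in packaging cells without Tat. It is followed by the Ψ packaging signal with a partial gag sequence, the RRE for Rev-dependent nuclear export, and the cPPT/CTS, which aids nuclear import of the viral genome. Downstream, an internal CMV enhancer/promoter drives the PPME1 coding sequence, cloned between NheI and AgeI. Two partial Strep-Tag II matches are annotated just after the coding sequence, suggesting a C-terminal tandem Strep-type tag, though the catalogue fields list no tag. An EMCV IRES then directs translation of EGFP from the same transcript, so transduced cells can be identified or sorted by green fluorescence. A WPRE enhances transcript expression, and the cassette ends in a truncated 3' LTR followed by a bGH polyadenylation signal. The LTR architecture points to use with separately supplied packaging and envelope plasmids.
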