Features (pLannotate 1.2.2; 36 found; start..end, strand, type, name):
      1..304     +  enhancer       CMV enhancer: human cytomegalovirus immediate early enhancer
    305..508     +  promoter       CMV promoter: human cytomegalovirus (CMV) immediate early promoter
    539..1696    +  CDS            PPME1: PPME1_HUMAN - Also known as PME1. Experimental evidence at protein level: Swiss-Prot protein existence level 1. Demethylates proteins that have been reversibly carboxymethylated. Demethylates PPP2CB (in vitro) and PPP2CA. Binding to PPP2CA displaces the manganese ion and inactivates the enzyme. From Homo sapiens (Human).
   1709..1728    +  CDS            Strep-Tag II (fragment): peptide that binds Strep-Tactin®, an engineered form of streptavidin
   1769..1791    +  CDS            Strep-Tag II (fragment): peptide that binds Strep-Tactin®, an engineered form of streptavidin
   1809..2395    +  misc_feature   IRES2: internal ribosome entry site (IRES) of the encephalomyocarditis virus (EMCV)
   2396..3115    +  CDS            EGFP: the original enhanced GFP (Yang et al., 1996) mammalian codon-optimized
   3125..3713    +  misc_feature   WPRE: woodchuck hepatitis virus posttranscriptional regulatory element
   3712..4221    +  CDS            nef (fragment): NEF_HV1LA - Experimental evidence at protein level: Swiss-Prot protein existence level 1. Extracellular Nef protein targets CD4(+) T-lymphocytes for apoptosis by interacting with CXCR4 surface receptors. From Human immunodeficiency virus type 1 group M subtype B (isolate Lai) (HIV-1).
   4228..4408    +  LTR            5' LTR (truncated): truncated 5' long terminal repeat (LTR) from HIV-1
   4440..4664    +  polyA_signal   bGH poly(A) signal: bovine growth hormone polyadenylation signal
   4668..4689    +  promoter       SV40 promoter (fragment): SV40 enhancer and early promoter
   4710..5138    +  rep_origin     f1 ori (sequence partly withheld): f1 bacteriophage origin of replication; arrow indicates direction of (+) strand synthesis
   5152..5481    +  promoter       SV40 promoter: SV40 enhancer and early promoter
   5529..5576    +  promoter       EM7 promoter: synthetic bacterial promoter&nbsp
   5595..5969    +  CDS            BleoR: antibiotic-binding protein; Sh ble from Streptoalloteichus hindustanus; confers resistance to bleomycin, phleomycin, and Zeocin™
   5979..6104    +  CDS            ble (fragment): BLE_KLEPN - Experimental evidence at protein level: Swiss-Prot protein existence level 1. Binding protein with a strong affinity to the bleomycin family of antibiotics. Binds to CL990; an antimitotic-antibiotic compound. From Klebsiella pneumoniae.
   6099..6220    +  polyA_signal   SV40 poly(A) signal: SV40 polyadenylation signal
   6291..6313    -  protein_bind   lac operator (fragment): The lac repressor binds to the lac operator to inhibit transcription in E. coli. This inhibition can be relieved by adding lactose or isopropyl-β-D-thiogalactopyranoside (IPTG). lac repressor encoded by lacI
   6317..6347    -  promoter       lac promoter: promoter for the E. coli lac operon
   6362..6383    -  protein_bind   CAP binding site: CAP binding activates transcription in the presence of cAMP. E. coli catabolite activator protein
   6396..6488    -  CDS            lacI (fragment): lac repressor; lacI; The lac repressor binds to the lac operator to inhibit transcription in E. coli. This inhibition can be relieved by adding lactose or isopropyl-β-D-thiogalactopyranoside (IPTG).
   6671..7259    -  rep_origin     ori: high-copy-number ColE1/pMB1/pBR322/pUC origin of replication
   7430..8290    -  CDS            AmpR: β-lactamase; bla; confers resistance to ampicillin, carbenicillin, and related antibiotics
   8291..8395    -  promoter       AmpR promoter: bla
   8454..8506    -  misc_feature   bom (fragment): basis of mobility region from pBR322
   8661..9040    +  enhancer       CMV enhancer: human cytomegalovirus immediate early enhancer
   9041..9240    +  promoter       CMV promoter: human cytomegalovirus (CMV) immediate early promoter
   9258..9438    +  LTR            5' LTR (truncated): truncated 5' long terminal repeat (LTR) from HIV-1
   9485..9610    +  misc_feature   HIV-1 Ψ: packaging signal of human immunodeficiency virus type 1
   9594..9957    +  CDS            HIV-1 gag (fragment): gag protein from human immunodeficiency virus 1; gag
  10103..10336   +  misc_feature   RRE: The Rev response element (RRE) of HIV-1 allows for Rev-dependent mRNA export from the nucleus to the cytoplasm.
  10713..10813   +  CDS            Rev (fragment): human immunodeficiency virus 1 (HIV-1) Rev protein; rev; enhances nuclear export of unspliced and incompletely spliced viral mRNAs
  10819..10936   +  misc_feature   cPPT/CTS: central polypurine tract and central termination sequence of HIV-1
  10936..10963   +  misc_feature   MCS (fragment): pBluescript multiple cloning site
  10962..11016   +  enhancer       CMV enhancer (fragment): human cytomegalovirus immediate early enhancer
>Addgene plasmid #119296 | pCSCIGW-PME1 R369D | addgene full sequence | sequence record 232066 | Addgene NGS Result
CGTTACATAACTTACGGTAAATGGCCCGCCTGGCTGACCGCCCAACGACCCCCGCCCATTGACGTCAATA
ATGACGTATGTTCCCATAGTAACGCCAATAGGGACTTTCCATTGACGTCAATGGGTGGAGTATTTACGGT
AAACTGCCCACTTGGCAGTACATCAAGTGTATCATATGCCAAGTACGCCCCCTATTGACGTCAATGACGG
TAAATGGCCCGCCTGGCATTATGCCCAGTACATGACCTTATGGGACTTTCCTACTTGGCAGTACATCTAC
GTATTAGTCATCGCTATTACCATGGTGATGCGGTTTTGGCAGTACATCAATGGGCGTGGATAGCGGTTTG
ACTCACGGGGATTTCCAAGTCTCCACCCCATTGACGTCAATGGGAGTTTGTTTTGGCACCAAAATCAACG
GGACTTTCCAAAATGTCGTAACAACTCCGCCCCATTGACGCAAATGGGCGGTAGGCGTGTACGGTGGGAG
GTCTATATAAGCAGAGCTGGTTTAGTGAACCGTCAGATCCGCTAGCGCTTGTCGGCCCTCGAAAAGAGCA
TGCACCTCGGCCGCCTTCCCTCTCGCCCACCTCTACCCGGCAGCGGGGGCAGTCAGAGCGGAGCCAAGAT
GCGAATGGGCCCTGGAAGAAAGCGGGACTTTTCCCCTGTTCCTTGGAGTCAGTATTTTGAGTCCATGGAA
GATGTAGAAGTAGAGAATGAAACTGGCAAGGATACTTTTCGAGTCTACAAGAGTGGTTCAGAGGGTCCAG
TCCTGCTCCTTCTGCATGGAGGAGGTCATTCTGCCCTTTCTTGGGCTGTGTTCACGGCAGCGATTATTAG
TAGAGTTCAGTGTAGGATTGTAGCTTTGGATCTGCGAAGTCATGGTGAAACAAAGGTCAAGAATCCTGAA
GATCTGTCTGCAGAAACAATGGCAAAAGACGTTGGCAATGTGGTTGAAGCCATGTATGGGGACCTTCCTC
CTCCAATTATGCTGATTGGACATAGCATGGGTGGTGCTATTGCAGTCCACACAGCATCATCCAACCTGGT
ACCAAGCCTCTTGGGTCTGTGCATGATTGATGTTGTAGAAGGTACAGCTATGGATGCACTTAATAGCATG
CAGAATTTCTTACGGGGTCGTCCTAAAACCTTCAAGTCTCTGGAGAATGCTATTGAATGGAGTGTGAAGA
GTGGCCAGATTCGAAATCTGGAGTCTGCCCGTGTCTCAATGGTTGGCCAAGTCAAACAGTGTGAAGGAAT
TACAAGTCCAGAAGGCTCAAAATCTATAGTGGAAGGAATCATAGAGGAAGAAGAAGAAGATGAGGAAGGA
AGTGAGTCTATAAGCAAGAGGAAAAAGGAAGATGACATGGAGACCAAGAAAGACCATCCATACACCTGGA
GAATTGAACTGGCAAAAACAGAAAAATACTGGGACGGCTGGTTCCGAGGCTTATCCAATCTCTTTCTTAG
TTGTCCCATTCCTAAATTGCTGCTCTTGGCTGGTGTTGATAGATTGGATAAAGATCTGACCATTGGCCAG
ATGCAAGGGAAGTTCCAGATGCAGGTCCTACCCCAGTGTGGCCATGCAGTCCATGAGGATGCCCCTGACA
AGGTAGCTGAAGCTGTTGCCACTTTCCTGATCGACCACAGGTTTGCAGAACCCATCGGTGGATTCCAGTG
TGTGTTTCCTGGCTGTGGATCCGCTAGCTGGAGCCACCCGCAGTTCGAGAAAGGTGGAGGTTCCGGAGGT
GGATCGGGAGGTGGATCGTGGAGCCACCCGCAGTTCGAAAAAGGCGCCTAAACCGGTGCCCCTCTCCCTC
CCCCCCCCCTAACGTTACTGGCCGAAGCCGCTTGGAATAAGGCCGGTGTGCGTTTGTCTATATGTTATTT
TCCACCATATTGCCGTCTTTTGGCAATGTGAGGGCCCGGAAACCTGGCCCTGTCTTCTTGACGAGCATTC
CTAGGGGTCTTTCCCCTCTCGCCAAAGGAATGCAAGGTCTGTTGAATGTCGTGAAGGAAGCAGTTCCTCT
GGAAGCTTCTTGAAGACAAACAACGTCTGTAGCGACCCTTTGCAGGCAGCGGAACCCCCCACCTGGCGAC
AGGTGCCTCTGCGGCCAAAAGCCACGTGTATAAGATACACCTGCAAAGGCGGCACAACCCCAGTGCCACG
TTGTGAGTTGGATAGTTGTGGAAAGAGTCAAATGGCTCTCCTCAAGCGTATTCAACAAGGGGCTGAAGGA
TGCCCAGAAGGTACCCCATTGTATGGGATCTGATCTGGGGCCTCGGTACACATGCTTTACATGTGTTTAG
TCGAGGTTAAAAAAACGTCTAGGCCCCCCGAACCACGGGGACGTGGTTTTCCTTTGAAAAACACGATGAT
AATATGGCCACAACCATGGTGAGCAAGGGCGAGGAGCTGTTCACCGGGGTGGTGCCCATCCTGGTCGAGC
TGGACGGCGACGTAAACGGCCACAAGTTCAGCGTGTCCGGCGAGGGCGAGGGCGATGCCACCTACGGCAA
GCTGACCCTGAAGTTCATCTGCACCACCGGCAAGCTGCCCGTGCCCTGGCCCACCCTCGTGACCACCCTG
ACCTACGGCGTGCAGTGCTTCAGCCGCTACCCCGACCACATGAAGCAGCACGACTTCTTCAAGTCCGCCA
TGCCCGAAGGCTACGTCCAGGAGCGCACCATCTTCTTCAAGGACGACGGCAACTACAAGACCCGCGCCGA
GGTGAAGTTCGAGGGCGACACCCTGGTGAACCGCATCGAGCTGAAGGGCATCGACTTCAAGGAGGACGGC
AACATCCTGGGGCACAAGCTGGAGTACAACTACAACAGCCACAACGTCTATATCATGGCCGACAAGCAGA
AGAACGGCATCAAGGTGAACTTCAAGATCCGCCACAACATCGAGGACGGCAGCGTGCAGCTCGCCGACCA
CTACCAGCAGAACACCCCCATCGGCGACGGCCCCGTGCTGCTGCCCGACAACCACTACCTGAGCACCCAG
TCCGCCCTGAGCAAAGACCCCAACGAGAAGCGCGATCACATGGTCCTGCTGGAGTTCGTGACCGCCGCCG
GGATCACTCTCGGCATGGACGAGCTGTACAAGTAACTCGAGGATAATCAACCTCTGGATTACAAAATTTG
TGAAAGATTGACTGGTATTCTTAACTATGTTGCTCCTTTTACGCTATGTGGATACGCTGCTTTAATGCCT
TTGTATCATGCTATTGCTTCCCGTATGGCTTTCATTTTCTCCTCCTTGTATAAATCCTGGTTGCTGTCTC
TTTATGAGGAGTTGTGGCCCGTTGTCAGGCAACGTGGCGTGGTGTGCACTGTGTTTGCTGACGCAACCCC
CACTGGTTGGGGCATTGCCACCACCTGTCAGCTCCTTTCCGGGACTTTCGCTTTCCCCCTCCCTATTGCC
ACGGCGGAACTCATCGCCGCCTGCCTTGCCCGCTGCTGGACAGGGGCTCGGCTGTTGGGCACTGACAATT
CCGTGGTGTTGTCGGGGAAGCTGACGTCCTTTCCATGGCTGCTCGCCTGTGTTGCCACCTGGATTCTGCG
CGGGACGTCCTTCTGCTACGTCCCTTCGGCCCTCAATCCAGCGGACCTTCCTTCCCGCGGCCTGCTGCCG
GCTCTGCGGCCTCTTCCGCGTCTTCGCCTTCGCCCTCAGACGAGTCGGATCTCCCTTTGGGCCGCCTCCC
CGCATCGGGTCGAGACCTAGAAAAACATGGAGCAATCACAAGTAGCAATACAGCAGCTACCAATGCTGAT
TGTGCCTGGCTAGAAGCACAAGAGGAGGAGGAGGTGGGTTTTCCAGTCACACCTCAGGTACCTTTAAGAC
CAATGACTTACAAGGCAGCTGTAGATCTTAGCCACTTTTTAAAAGAAAAGGGGGGACTGGAAGGGCTAAT
TCACTCCCAACGAAGACAAGATATCCTTGATCTGTGGATCTACCACACACAAGGCTACTTCCCTGATTGG
CAGAACTACACACCAGGGCCAGGGATCAGATATCCACTGACCTTTGGATGGTGCTACAAGCTAGTACCAG
TTGAGCAAGAGAAGGTAGAAGAAGCCAATGAAGGAGAGAACACCCGCTTGTTACACCCTGTGAGCCTGCA
TGGGATGGATGACCCGGAGAGAGAAGTATTAGAGTGGAGGTTTGACAGCCGCCTAGCATTTCATCACATG
GCCCGAGAGCTGCATCCGGACTGTACTGGGTCTCTCTGGTTAGACCAGATCTGAGCCTGGGAGCTCTCTG
GCTAACTAGGGAACCCACTGCTTAAGCCTCAATAAAGCTTGCCTTGAGTGCTTCAAGTAGTGTGTGCCCG
TCTGTTGTGTGACTCTGGTAACTAGAGATCCCTCAGACCCTTTTAGTCAGTGTGGAAAATCTCTAGCAGG
GCCCGTTTAAACCCGCTGATCAGCCTCGACTGTGCCTTCTAGTTGCCAGCCATCTGTTGTTTGCCCCTCC
CCCGTGCCTTCCTTGACCCTGGAAGGTGCCACTCCCACTGTCCTTTCCTAATAAAATGAGGAAATTGCAT
CGCATTGTCTGAGTAGGTGTCATTCTATTCTGGGGGGTGGGGTGGGGCAGGACAGCAAGGGGGAGGATTG
GGAAGACAATAGCAGGCATGCTGGGGATGCGGTGGGCTCTATGGCTTCTGAGGCGGAAAGAACCAGCTGG
GGCTCTAGGGGGTATCCCC
[124 nt withheld, positions 4710-4833]
C
[91 nt withheld, positions 4835-4925]
A
[49 nt withheld, positions 4927-4975]
CCTTTGACGTTGGAGTCCACGTTCTTT
[37 nt withheld, positions 5003-5039]
ACCCTATCTCGGTCTATTCTTTTGATTTATAAGGGATTTTGCCGATTTCGGCCTATTGGTTAAAAAATGA
GCTGATTTAACAAAAATTTAACGCGAATTAATTCTGTGGAATGTGTGTCAGTTAGGGTGTGGAAAGTCCC
CAGGCTCCCCAGCAGGCAGAAGTATGCAAAGCATGCATCTCAATTAGTCAGCAACCAGGTGTGGAAAGTC
CCCAGGCTCCCCAGCAGGCAGAAGTATGCAAAGCATGCATCTCAATTAGTCAGCAACCATAGTCCCGCCC
CTAACTCCGCCCATCCCGCCCCTAACTCCGCCCAGTTCCGCCCATTCTCCGCCCCATGGCTGACTAATTT
TTTTTATTTATGCAGAGGCCGAGGCCGCCTCTGCCTCTGAGCTATTCCAGAAGTAGTGAGGAGGCTTTTT
TGGAGGCCTAGGCTTTTGCAAAAAGCTCCCGGGAGCTTGTATATCCATTTTCGGATCTGATCAGCACGTG
TTGACAATTAATCATCGGCATAGTATATCGGCATAGTATAATACGACAAGGTGAGGAACTAAACCATGGC
CAAGTTGACCAGTGCCGTTCCGGTGCTCACCGCGCGCGACGTCGCCGGAGCGGTCGAGTTCTGGACCGAC
CGGCTCGGGTTCTCCCGGGACTTCGTGGAGGACGACTTCGCCGGTGTGGTCCGGGACGACGTGACCCTGT
TCATCAGCGCGGTCCAGGACCAGGTGGTGCCGGACAACACCCTGGCCTGGGTGTGGGTGCGCGGCCTGGA
CGAGCTGTACGCCGAGTGGTCGGAGGTCGTGTCCACGAACTTCCGGGACGCCTCCGGGCCGGCCATGACC
GAGATCGGCGAGCAGCCGTGGGGGCGGGAGTTCGCCCTGCGCGACCCGGCCGGCAACTGCGTGCACTTCG
TGGCCGAGGAGCAGGACTGACACGTGCTACGAGATTTCGATTCCACCGCCGCCTTCTATGAAAGGTTGGG
CTTCGGAATCGTTTTCCGGGACGCCGGCTGGATGATCCTCCAGCGCGGGGATCTCATGCTGGAGTTCTTC
GCCCACCCCAACTTGTTTATTGCAGCTTATAATGGTTACAAATAAAGCAATAGCATCACAAATTTCACAA
ATAAAGCATTTTTTTCACTGCATTCTAGTTGTGGTTTGTCCAAACTCATCAATGTATCTTATCATGTCTG
TATACCGTCGACCTCTAGCTAGAGCTTGGCGTAATCATGGTCATAGCTGTTTCCTGTGTGAAATTGTTAT
CCGCTCACAATTCCACACAACATACGAGCCGGAAGCATAAAGTGTAAAGCCTGGGGTGCCTAATGAGTGA
GCTAACTCACATTAATTGCGTTGCGCTCACTGCCCGCTTTCCAGTCGGGAAACCTGTCGTGCCAGCTGCA
TTAATGAATCGGCCAACGCGCGGGGAGAGGCGGTTTGCGTATTGGGCGCTCTTCCGCTTCCTCGCTCACT
GACTCGCTGCGCTCGGTCGTTCGGCTGCGGCGAGCGGTATCAGCTCACTCAAAGGCGGTAATACGGTTAT
CCACAGAATCAGGGGATAACGCAGGAAAGAACATGTGAGCAAAAGGCCAGCAAAAGGCCAGGAACCGTAA
AAAGGCCGCGTTGCTGGCGTTTTTCCATAGGCTCCGCCCCCCTGACGAGCATCACAAAAATCGACGCTCA
AGTCAGAGGTGGCGAAACCCGACAGGACTATAAAGATACCAGGCGTTTCCCCCTGGAAGCTCCCTCGTGC
GCTCTCCTGTTCCGACCCTGCCGCTTACCGGATACCTGTCCGCCTTTCTCCCTTCGGGAAGCGTGGCGCT
TTCTCATAGCTCACGCTGTAGGTATCTCAGTTCGGTGTAGGTCGTTCGCTCCAAGCTGGGCTGTGTGCAC
GAACCCCCCGTTCAGCCCGACCGCTGCGCCTTATCCGGTAACTATCGTCTTGAGTCCAACCCGGTAAGAC
ACGACTTATCGCCACTGGCAGCAGCCACTGGTAACAGGATTAGCAGAGCGAGGTATGTAGGCGGTGCTAC
AGAGTTCTTGAAGTGGTGGCCTAACTACGGCTACACTAGAAGAACAGTATTTGGTATCTGCGCTCTGCTG
AAGCCAGTTACCTTCGGAAAAAGAGTTGGTAGCTCTTGATCCGGCAAACAAACCACCGCTGGTAGCGGTG
GTTTTTTTGTTTGCAAGCAGCAGATTACGCGCAGAAAAAAAGGATCTCAAGAAGATCCTTTGATCTTTTC
TACGGGGTCTGACGCTCAGTGGAACGAAAACTCACGTTAAGGGATTTTGGTCATGAGATTATCAAAAAGG
ATCTTCACCTAGATCCTTTTAAATTAAAAATGAAGTTTTAAATCAATCTAAAGTATATATGAGTAAACTT
GGTCTGACAGTTACCAATGCTTAATCAGTGAGGCACCTATCTCAGCGATCTGTCTATTTCGTTCATCCAT
AGTTGCCTGACTCCCCGTCGTGTAGATAACTACGATACGGGAGGGCTTACCATCTGGCCCCAGTGCTGCA
ATGATACCGCGAGACCCACGCTCACCGGCTCCAGATTTATCAGCAATAAACCAGCCAGCCGGAAGGGCCG
AGCGCAGAAGTGGTCCTGCAACTTTATCCGCCTCCATCCAGTCTATTAATTGTTGCCGGGAAGCTAGAGT
AAGTAGTTCGCCAGTTAATAGTTTGCGCAACGTTGTTGCCATTGCTACAGGCATCGTGGTGTCACGCTCG
TCGTTTGGTATGGCTTCATTCAGCTCCGGTTCCCAACGATCAAGGCGAGTTACATGATCCCCCATGTTGT
GCAAAAAAGCGGTTAGCTCCTTCGGTCCTCCGATCGTTGTCAGAAGTAAGTTGGCCGCAGTGTTATCACT
CATGGTTATGGCAGCACTGCATAATTCTCTTACTGTCATGCCATCCGTAAGATGCTTTTCTGTGACTGGT
GAGTACTCAACCAAGTCATTCTGAGAATAGTGTATGCGGCGACCGAGTTGCTCTTGCCCGGCGTCAATAC
GGGATAATACCGCGCCACATAGCAGAACTTTAAAAGTGCTCATCATTGGAAAACGTTCTTCGGGGCGAAA
ACTCTCAAGGATCTTACCGCTGTTGAGATCCAGTTCGATGTAACCCACTCGTGCACCCAACTGATCTTCA
GCATCTTTTACTTTCACCAGCGTTTCTGGGTGAGCAAAAACAGGAAGGCAAAATGCCGCAAAAAAGGGAA
TAAGGGCGACACGGAAATGTTGAATACTCATACTCTTCCTTTTTCAATATTATTGAAGCATTTATCAGGG
TTATTGTCTCATGAGCGGATACATATTTGAATGTATTTAGAAAAATAAACAAATAGGGGTTCCGCGCACA
TTTCCCCGAAAAGTGCCACCTGACGTCGACGGATCGGGAGATCTCCCGATCCCCTATGGTGCACTCTCAG
TACAATCTGCTCTGATGCCGCATAGTTAAGCCAGTATCTGCTCCCTGCTTGTGTGTTGGAGGTCGCTGAG
TAGTGCGCGAGCAAAATTTAAGCTACAACAAGGCAAGGCTTGACCGACAATTGCATGAAGAATCTGCTTA
GGGTTAGGCGTTTTGCGCTGCTTCGCGATGTACGGGCCAGATATACGCGTTGACATTGATTATTGACTAG
TTATTAATAGTAATCAATTACGGGGTCATTAGTTCATAGCCCATATATGGAGTTCCGCGTTACATAACTT
ACGGTAAATGGCCCGCCTGGCTGACCGCCCAACGACCCCCGCCCATTGACGTCAATAATGACGTATGTTC
CCATAGTAACGCCAATAGGGACTTTCCATTGACGTCAATGGGTGGAGTATTTACGGTAAACTGCCCACTT
GGCAGTACATCAAGTGTATCATATGCCAAGTACGCCCCCTATTGACGTCAATGACGGTAAATGGCCCGCC
TGGCATTATGCCCAGTACATGACCTTATGGGACTTTCCTACTTGGCAGTACATCTACGTATTAGTCATCG
CTATTACCATGGTGATGCGGTTTTGGCAGTACATCAATGGGCGTGGATAGCGGTTTGACTCACGGGGATT
TCCAAGTCTCCACCCCATTGACGTCAATGGGAGTTTGTTTTGGCACCAAAATCAACGGGACTTTCCAAAA
TGTCGTAACAACTCCGCCCCATTGACGCAAATGGGCGGTAGGCGTGTACGGTGGGAGGTCTATATAAGCA
GCGCGTTTTGCCTGTACTGGGTCTCTCTGGTTAGACCAGATCTGAGCCTGGGAGCTCTCTGGCTAACTAG
GGAACCCACTGCTTAAGCCTCAATAAAGCTTGCCTTGAGTGCTTCAAGTAGTGTGTGCCCGTCTGTTGTG
TGACTCTGGTAACTAGAGATCCCTCAGACCCTTTTAGTCAGTGTGGAAAATCTCTAGCAGTGGCGCCCGA
ACAGGGACTTGAAAGCGAAAGGGAAACCAGAGGAGCTCTCTCGACGCAGGACTCGGCTTGCTGAAGCGCG
CACGGCAAGAGGCGAGGGGCGGCGACTGGTGAGTACGCCAAAAATTTTGACTAGCGGAGGCTAGAAGGAG
AGAGATGGGTGCGAGAGCGTCAGTATTAAGCGGGGGAGAATTAGATCGCGATGGGAAAAAATTCGGTTAA
GGCCAGGGGGAAAGAAAAAATATAAATTAAAACATATAGTATGGGCAAGCAGGGAGCTAGAACGATTCGC
AGTTAATCCTGGCCTGTTAGAAACATCAGAAGGCTGTAGACAAATACTGGGACAGCTACAACCATCCCTT
CAGACAGGATCAGAAGAACTTAGATCATTATATAATACAGTAGCAACCCTCTATTGTGTGCATCAAAGGA
TAGAGATAAAAGACACCAAGGAAGCTTTAGACAAGATAGAGGAAGAGCAAAACAAAAGTAAGACCACCGC
ACAGCAAGCGGCCGCTGATCTTCAGACCTGGAGGAGGAGATATGAGGGACAATTGGAGAAGTGAATTATA
TAAATATAAAGTAGTAAAAATTGAACCATTAGGAGTAGCACCCACCAAGGCAAAGAGAAGAGTGGTGCAG
AGAGAAAAAAGAGCAGTGGGAATAGGAGCTTTGTTCCTTGGGTTCTTGGGAGCAGCAGGAAGCACTATGG
GCGCAGCGTCAATGACGCTGACGGTACAGGCCAGACAATTATTGTCTGGTATAGTGCAGCAGCAGAACAA
TTTGCTGAGGGCTATTGAGGCGCAACAGCATCTGTTGCAACTCACAGTCTGGGGCATCAAGCAGCTCCAG
GCAAGAATCCTGGCTGTGGAAAGATACCTAAAGGATCAACAGCTCCTGGGGATTTGGGGTTGCTCTGGAA
AACTCATTTGCACCACTGCTGTGCCTTGGAATGCTAGTTGGAGTAATAAATCTCTGGAACAGATTTGGAA
TCACACGACCTGGATGGAGTGGGACAGAGAAATTAACAATTACACAAGCTTAATACACTCCTTAATTGAA
GAATCGCAAAACCAGCAAGAAAAGAATGAACAAGAATTATTGGAATTAGATAAATGGGCAAGTTTGTGGA
ATTGGTTTAACATAACAAATTGGCTGTGGTATATAAAATTATTCATAATGATAGTAGGAGGCTTGGTAGG
TTTAAGAATAGTTTTTGCTGTACTTTCTATAGTGAATAGAGTTAGGCAGGGATATTCACCATTATCGTTT
CAGACCCACCTCCCAACCCCGAGGGGACCCGACAGGCCCGAAGGAATAGAAGAAGAAGGTGGAGAGAGAG
ACAGAGACAGATCCATTCGATTAGTGAACGGATCTTAACTTTTAAAAGAAAAGGGGGGATTGGGGGGTAC
AGTGCAGGGGAAAGAATAGTAGACATAATAGCAACAGACATACAAACTAAAGAATTACAAAAACAAATTA
CAAAAATTCAAAATTTTGGATCCCCCGGGCTGCAGGAATTCGATTAATAGTAATCAATTACGGGGTCATT
AGTTCATAGCCCATATATGGAGTTCCG
